>Addgene plasmid #133624 | pET28a-mCherry-2xEcMTS | depositor full sequence | sequence record 257347 | pET28a-mCherry-2xEcMTS sequence 6130 bps
ATCCGGATATAGTTCCTCCTTTCAGCAAAAAACCCCTCAAGACCCGTTTAGAGGCCCCAAGGGGTTATGC
TAGTTATTGCTCAGCGGTGGCAGCAGCCAACTCAGCTTCCTTTCGGGCTTTGTTAGCAGCCGGATCTCAG
TGGTGGTGGTGGTGGTGCTCGAGTGCGGCCGCAAGCTTTTATCCTCCGAACAAGCGTTTGAGGAAGCCTT
TCTTCTCTTCTTCAATAGATCCGCCTCCTCCGAACAAGCGTTTGAGGAAGCCTTTCTTCTCTTCTTCAAT
GCCAGATCCCTTGTACAGCTCGTCCATGCCGCCGGTGGAGTGGCGGCCCTCGGCGCGTTCGTACTGTTCC
ACGATGGTGTAGTCCTCGTTGTGGGAGGTGATGTCCAACTTGATGTTGACGTTGTAGGCGCCGGGCAGCT
GCACGGGCTTCTTGGCCTTGTAGGTGGTCTTGACCTCAGCGTCGTAGTGGCCGCCGTCCTTCAGCTTCAG
CCTCTGCTTGATCTCGCCCTTCAGGGCGCCGTCCTCGGGGTACATCCGCTCGGAGGAGGCCTCCCAGCCC
ATGGTCTTCTTCTGCATTACGGGGCCGTCGGAGGGGAAGTTGGTGCCGCGCAGCTTCACCTTGTAGATGA
ACTCGCCGTCCTGCAGGGAGGAGTCCTGGGTCACGGTCACCACGCCGCCGTCCTCGAAGTTCATCACGCG
CTCCCACTTGAAGCCCTCGGGGAAGGACAGCTTCAAGTAGTCGGGGATGTCGGCGGGGTGCTTCACGTAG
GCCTTGGAGCCGTACATGAACTGAGGGGACAGGATGTCCCAGGCGAAGGGCAGGGGGCCACCCTTGGTCA
CCTTCAGCTTGGCGGTCTGGGTGCCCTCGTAGGGGCGGCCCTCGCCCTCGCCCTCGATCTCGAACTCGTG
GCCGTTCACGGAGCCCTCCATGTGCACCTTGAAGCGCATGAACTCCTTGATGATGGCCATGTTATCCTCC
TCGCCCTTGCTCACCATCCTAGGACTTCCACCTGAACCTCCAGATCCACCGTGATGATGATGATGATGGC
TGCTGCCCATGGTATATCTCCTTCTTAAAGTTAAACAAAATTATTTCTAGAGGGGAATTGTTATCCGCTC
ACAATTCCCCTATAGTGAGTCGTATTAATTTCGCGGGATCGAGATCTCGATCCTCTACGCCGGACGCATC
GTGGCCGGCATCACCGGCGCCACAGGTGCGGTTGCTGGCGCCTATATCGCCGACATCACCGATGGGGAAG
ATCGGGCTCGCCACTTCGGGCTCATGAGCGCTTGTTTCGGCGTGGGTATGGTGGCAGGCCCCGTGGCCGG
GGGACTGTTGGGCGCCATCTCCTTGCATGCACCATTCCTTGCGGCGGCGGTGCTCAACGGCCTCAACCTA
CTACTGGGCTGCTTCCTAATGCAGGAGTCGCATAAGGGAGAGCGTCGAGATCCCGGACACCATCGAATGG
CGCAAAACCTTTCGCGGTATGGCATGATAGCGCCCGGAAGAGAGTCAATTCAGGGTGGTGAATGTGAAAC
CAGTAACGTTATACGATGTCGCAGAGTATGCCGGTGTCTCTTATCAGACCGTTTCCCGCGTGGTGAACCA
GGCCAGCCACGTTTCTGCGAAAACGCGGGAAAAAGTGGAAGCGGCGATGGCGGAGCTGAATTACATTCCC
AACCGCGTGGCACAACAACTGGCGGGCAAACAGTCGTTGCTGATTGGCGTTGCCACCTCCAGTCTGGCCC
TGCACGCGCCGTCGCAAATTGTCGCGGCGATTAAATCTCGCGCCGATCAACTGGGTGCCAGCGTGGTGGT
GTCGATGGTAGAACGAAGCGGCGTCGAAGCCTGTAAAGCGGCGGTGCACAATCTTCTCGCGCAACGCGTC
AGTGGGCTGATCATTAACTATCCGCTGGATGACCAGGATGCCATTGCTGTGGAAGCTGCCTGCACTAATG
TTCCGGCGTTATTTCTTGATGTCTCTGACCAGACACCCATCAACAGTATTATTTTCTCCCATGAAGACGG
TACGCGACTGGGCGTGGAGCATCTGGTCGCATTGGGTCACCAGCAAATCGCGCTGTTAGCGGGCCCATTA
AGTTCTGTCTCGGCGCGTCTGCGTCTGGCTGGCTGGCATAAATATCTCACTCGCAATCAAATTCAGCCGA
TAGCGGAACGGGAAGGCGACTGGAGTGCCATGTCCGGTTTTCAACAAACCATGCAAATGCTGAATGAGGG
CATCGTTCCCACTGCGATGCTGGTTGCCAACGATCAGATGGCGCTGGGCGCAATGCGCGCCATTACCGAG
TCCGGGCTGCGCGTTGGTGCGGATATCTCGGTAGTGGGATACGACGATACCGAAGACAGCTCATGTTATA
TCCCGCCGTTAACCACCATCAAACAGGATTTTCGCCTGCTGGGGCAAACCAGCGTGGACCGCTTGCTGCA
ACTCTCTCAGGGCCAGGCGGTGAAGGGCAATCAGCTGTTGCCCGTCTCACTGGTGAAAAGAAAAACCACC
CTGGCGCCCAATACGCAAACCGCCTCTCCCCGCGCGTTGGCCGATTCATTAATGCAGCTGGCACGACAGG
TTTCCCGACTGGAAAGCGGGCAGTGAGCGCAACGCAATTAATGTAAGTTAGCTCACTCATTAGGCACCGG
GATCTCGACCGATGCCCTTGAGAGCCTTCAACCCAGTCAGCTCCTTCCGGTGGGCGCGGGGCATGACTAT
CGTCGCCGCACTTATGACTGTCTTCTTTATCATGCAACTCGTAGGACAGGTGCCGGCAGCGCTCTGGGTC
ATTTTCGGCGAGGACCGCTTTCGCTGGAGCGCGACGATGATCGGCCTGTCGCTTGCGGTATTCGGAATCT
TGCACGCCCTCGCTCAAGCCTTCGTCACTGGTCCCGCCACCAAACGTTTCGGCGAGAAGCAGGCCATTAT
CGCCGGCATGGCGGCCCCACGGGTGCGCATGATCGTGCTCCTGTCGTTGAGGACCCGGCTAGGCTGGCGG
GGTTGCCTTACTGGTTAGCAGAATGAATCACCGATACGCGAGCGAACGTGAAGCGACTGCTGCTGCAAAA
CGTCTGCGACCTGAGCAACAACATGAATGGTCTTCGGTTTCCGTGTTTCGTAAAGTCTGGAAACGCGGAA
GTCAGCGCCCTGCACCATTATGTTCCGGATCTGCATCGCAGGATGCTGCTGGCTACCCTGTGGAACACCT
ACATCTGTATTAACGAAGCGCTGGCATTGACCCTGAGTGATTTTTCTCTGGTCCCGCCGCATCCATACCG
CCAGTTGTTTACCCTCACAACGTTCCAGTAACCGGGCATGTTCATCATCAGTAACCCGTATCGTGAGCAT
CCTCTCTCGTTTCATCGGTATCATTACCCCCATGAACAGAAATCCCCCTTACACGGAGGCATCAGTGACC
AAACAGGAAAAAACCGCCCTTAACATGGCCCGCTTTATCAGAAGCCAGACATTAACGCTTCTGGAGAAAC
TCAACGAGCTGGACGCGGATGAACAGGCAGACATCTGTGAATCGCTTCACGACCACGCTGATGAGCTTTA
CCGCAGCTGCCTCGCGCGTTTCGGTGATGACGGTGAAAACCTCTGACACATGCAGCTCCCGGAGACGGTC
ACAGCTTGTCTGTAAGCGGATGCCGGGAGCAGACAAGCCCGTCAGGGCGCGTCAGCGGGTGTTGGCGGGT
GTCGGGGCGCAGCCATGACCCAGTCACGTAGCGATAGCGGAGTGTATACTGGCTTAACTATGCGGCATCA
GAGCAGATTGTACTGAGAGTGCACCATATATGCGGTGTGAAATACCGCACAGATGCGTAAGGAGAAAATA
CCGCATCAGGCGCTCTTCCGCTTCCTCGCTCACTGACTCGCTGCGCTCGGTCGTTCGGCTGCGGCGAGCG
GTATCAGCTCACTCAAAGGCGGTAATACGGTTATCCACAGAATCAGGGGATAACGCAGGAAAGAACATGT
GAGCAAAAGGCCAGCAAAAGGCCAGGAACCGTAAAAAGGCCGCGTTGCTGGCGTTTTTCCATAGGCTCCG
CCCCCCTGACGAGCATCACAAAAATCGACGCTCAAGTCAGAGGTGGCGAAACCCGACAGGACTATAAAGA
TACCAGGCGTTTCCCCCTGGAAGCTCCCTCGTGCGCTCTCCTGTTCCGACCCTGCCGCTTACCGGATACC
TGTCCGCCTTTCTCCCTTCGGGAAGCGTGGCGCTTTCTCATAGCTCACGCTGTAGGTATCTCAGTTCGGT
GTAGGTCGTTCGCTCCAAGCTGGGCTGTGTGCACGAACCCCCCGTTCAGCCCGACCGCTGCGCCTTATCC
GGTAACTATCGTCTTGAGTCCAACCCGGTAAGACACGACTTATCGCCACTGGCAGCAGCCACTGGTAACA
GGATTAGCAGAGCGAGGTATGTAGGCGGTGCTACAGAGTTCTTGAAGTGGTGGCCTAACTACGGCTACAC
TAGAAGGACAGTATTTGGTATCTGCGCTCTGCTGAAGCCAGTTACCTTCGGAAAAAGAGTTGGTAGCTCT
TGATCCGGCAAACAAACCACCGCTGGTAGCGGTGGTTTTTTTGTTTGCAAGCAGCAGATTACGCGCAGAA
AAAAAGGATCTCAAGAAGATCCTTTGATCTTTTCTACGGGGTCTGACGCTCAGTGGAACGAAAACTCACG
TTAAGGGATTTTGGTCATGAACAATAAAACTGTCTGCTTACATAAACAGTAATACAAGGGGTGTTATGAG
CCATATTCAACGGGAAACGTCTTGCTCTAGGCCGCGATTAAATTCCAACATGGATGCTGATTTATATGGG
TATAAATGGGCTCGCGATAATGTCGGGCAATCAGGTGCGACAATCTATCGATTGTATGGGAAGCCCGATG
CGCCAGAGTTGTTTCTGAAACATGGCAAAGGTAGCGTTGCCAATGATGTTACAGATGAGATGGTCAGACT
AAACTGGCTGACGGAATTTATGCCTCTTCCGACCATCAAGCATTTTATCCGTACTCCTGATGATGCATGG
TTACTCACCACTGCGATCCCCGGGAAAACAGCATTCCAGGTATTAGAAGAATATCCTGATTCAGGTGAAA
ATATTGTTGATGCGCTGGCAGTGTTCCTGCGCCGGTTGCATTCGATTCCTGTTTGTAATTGTCCTTTTAA
CAGCGATCGCGTATTTCGTCTCGCTCAGGCGCAATCACGAATGAATAACGGTTTGGTTGATGCGAGTGAT
TTTGATGACGAGCGTAATGGCTGGCCTGTTGAACAAGTCTGGAAAGAAATGCATAAACTTTTGCCATTCT
CACCGGATTCAGTCGTCACTCATGGTGATTTCTCACTTGATAACCTTATTTTTGACGAGGGGAAATTAAT
AGGTTGTATTGATGTTGGACGAGTCGGAATCGCAGACCGATACCAGGATCTTGCCATCCTATGGAACTGC
CTCGGTGAGTTTTCTCCTTCATTACAGAAACGGCTTTTTCAAAAATATGGTATTGATAATCCTGATATGA
ATAAATTGCAGTTTCATTTGATGCTCGATGAGTTTTTCTAAGAATTAATTCATGAGCGGATACATATTTG
AATGTATTTAGAAAAATAAACAAATAGGGGTTCCGCGCACATTTCCCCGAAAAGTGCCACCTGAAATTGT
AAACGTTAATATTTTGTTAAAATTCGCGTTAAATTTTTGTTAAATCAGCTCATTTTTTAACCAATAGGCC
GAAATCGGCAAAATCCCTTATAAATCAAAAGAATAGACCGAGATAGGGT
[37 nt withheld, positions 5790-5826]
AAAGAACGTGGACTCCAACGTCAAAGG
[49 nt withheld, positions 5854-5902]
T
[91 nt withheld, positions 5904-5994]
G
[124 nt withheld, positions 5996-6119]
CCCATTCGCCA
Features (pLannotate 1.2.2; 20 found; start..end, strand, type, name):
     26..73      -  terminator     T7 terminator: transcription terminator for bacteriophage T7 RNA polymerase
     81..130     -  CDS            SET1 (fragment): solubility-enhancement tag derived from T7 phage gene 10B
    140..157     -  CDS            9xHis (fragment): 9xHis affinity tag
    290..997     -  CDS            mCherry: mCherry is a basic (constitutively fluorescent) red fluorescent protein published in 2004, derived from Discosoma sp.. It is reported to be a very rapidly-maturing monomer with low acid sensitivity.
   1027..1048    -  CDS            capTEV™ (fragment): composite tag for in vivo biotinylation, TEV protease cleavage, and 6xHis tagging
   1067..1089    -  RBS            RBS: efficient ribosome binding site from bacteriophage T7 gene 10 (Olins and Rangwala, 1989)
   1104..1128    -  protein_bind   lac operator: The lac repressor binds to the lac operator to inhibit transcription in E. coli. This inhibition can be relieved by adding lactose or isopropyl-β-D-thiogalactopyranoside (IPTG). lac repressor encoded by lacI
   1129..1147    -  promoter       T7 promoter: promoter for bacteriophage T7 RNA polymerase
   1169..1448    +  CDS            TcR (fragment): tetracycline efflux protein; tet; confers resistance to tetracycline
   1456..1533    +  promoter       lacI promoter: lacI
   1534..2616    +  CDS            lacI: lac repressor; lacI; The lac repressor binds to the lac operator to inhibit transcription in E. coli. This inhibition can be relieved by adding lactose or isopropyl-β-D-thiogalactopyranoside (IPTG).
   2629..2650    +  protein_bind   CAP binding site: CAP binding activates transcription in the presence of cAMP. E. coli catabolite activator protein
   2665..2956    +  CDS            TcR (fragment): tetracycline efflux protein; tet; confers resistance to tetracycline
   3028..3408    -  CDS            YPB1_ECOLX: Protein predicted: Swiss-Prot protein existence level 4. From Escherichia coli.
   3425..3616    +  CDS            rop: Rop protein, which maintains plasmids at low copy number; rop
   3718..3860    +  misc_feature   bom: basis of mobility region from pBR322
   4046..4634    -  rep_origin     ori: high-copy-number ColE1/pMB1/pBR322/pUC origin of replication
   4756..5571    +  CDS            KanR: aminoglycoside phosphotransferase; aph(3')-Ia; confers resistance to kanamycin in bacteria or G418 (Geneticin®) in eukaryotes
   5580..5637    -  promoter       AmpR promoter (fragment): bla
   5664..6119    -  rep_origin     f1 ori (sequence partly withheld): f1 bacteriophage origin of replication; arrow indicates direction of (+) strand synthesis
