>Addgene plasmid #133624 | pET28a-mCherry-2xEcMTS | addgene full sequence | sequence record 270822 | Addgene NGS Result
GATCGAGATCTCGATCCCGCGAAATTAATACGACTCACTATAGGGGAATTGTGAGCGGATAACAATTCCC
CTCTAGAAATAATTTTGTTTAACTTTAAGAAGGAGATATACCATGGGCAGCAGCCATCATCATCATCATC
ACGGTGGATCTGGAGGTTCAGGTGGAAGTCCTAGGATGGTGAGCAAGGGCGAGGAGGATAACATGGCCAT
CATCAAGGAGTTCATGCGCTTCAAGGTGCACATGGAGGGCTCCGTGAACGGCCACGAGTTCGAGATCGAG
GGCGAGGGCGAGGGCCGCCCCTACGAGGGCACCCAGACCGCCAAGCTGAAGGTGACCAAGGGTGGCCCCC
TGCCCTTCGCCTGGGACATCCTGTCCCCTCAGTTCATGTACGGCTCCAAGGCCTACGTGAAGCACCCCGC
CGACATCCCCGACTACTTGAAGCTGTCCTTCCCCGAGGGCTTCAAGTGGGAGCGCGTGATGAACTTCGAG
GACGGCGGCGTGGTGACCGTGACCCAGGACTCCTCCCTGCAGGACGGCGAGTTCATCTACAAGGTGAAGC
TGCGCGGCACCAACTTCCCCTCCGACGGCCCCGTAATGCAGAAGAAGACCATGGGCTGGGAGGCCTCCTC
CGAGCGGATGTACCCCGAGGACGGCGCCCTGAAGGGCGAGATCAAGCAGAGGCTGAAGCTGAAGGACGGC
GGCCACTACGACGCTGAGGTCAAGACCACCTACAAGGCCAAGAAGCCCGTGCAGCTGCCCGGCGCCTACA
ACGTCAACATCAAGTTGGACATCACCTCCCACAACGAGGACTACACCATCGTGGAACAGTACGAACGCGC
CGAGGGCCGCCACTCCACCGGCGGCATGGACGAGCTGTACAAGGGATCTGGCATTGAAGAAGAGAAGAAA
GGCTTCCTCAAACGCTTGTTCGGAGGAGGCGGATCTATTGAAGAAGAGAAGAAAGGCTTCCTCAAACGCT
TGTTCGGAGGATAAAAGCTTGCGGCCGCACTCGAGCACCACCACCACCACCACTGAGATCCGGCTGCTAA
CAAAGCCCGAAAGGAAGCTGAGTTGGCTGCTGCCACCGCTGAGCAATAACTAGCATAACCCCTTGGGGCC
TCTAAACGGGTCTTGAGGGGTTTTTTGCTGAAAGGAGGAACTATATCCGGATTGGCGAATGGG
[96 nt withheld, positions 1184-1279]
ATTTCTTCCCTTCCTTTCTCGCCACGTTC
[91 nt withheld, positions 1309-1399]
A
[49 nt withheld, positions 1401-1449]
CCTTTGACGTTGGAGTCCACGTTCTTT
[37 nt withheld, positions 1477-1513]
ACCCTATCTCGGTCTATTCTTTTGATTTATAAGGGATTTTGCCGATTTCGGCCTATTGGTTAAAAAATGA
GCTGATTTAACAAAAATTTAACGCGAATTTTAACAAAATATTAACGCTTACAATTTAGGTGGCACTTTTC
GGGGAAATGTGCGCGGAACCCCTATTTGTTTATTTTTCTAAATACATTCAAATATGTATCCGCTCATGAA
TTAATTCTTAGAAAAACTCATCGAGCATCAAATGAAACTGCAATTTATTCATATCAGGATTATCAATACC
ATATTTTTGAAAAAGCCGTTTCTGTAATGAAGGAGAAAACTCACCGAGGCAGTTCCATAGGATGGCAAGA
TCCTGGTATCGGTCTGCGATTCCGACTCGTCCAACATCAATACAACCTATTAATTTCCCCTCGTCAAAAA
TAAGGTTATCAAGTGAGAAATCACCATGAGTGACGACTGAATCCGGTGAGAATGGCAAAAGTTTATGCAT
TTCTTTCCAGACTTGTTCAACAGGCCAGCCATTACGCTCGTCATCAAAATCACTCGCATCAACCAAACCG
TTATTCATTCGTGATTGCGCCTGAGCGAGACGAAATACGCGATCGCTGTTAAAAGGACAATTACAAACAG
GAATCGAATGCAACCGGCGCAGGAACACTGCCAGCGCATCAACAATATTTTCACCTGAATCAGGATATTC
TTCTAATACCTGGAATGCTGTTTTCCCGGGGATCGCAGTGGTGAGTAACCATGCATCATCAGGAGTACGG
ATAAAATGCTTGATGGTCGGAAGAGGCATAAATTCCGTCAGCCAGTTTAGTCTGACCATCTCATCTGTAA
CATCATTGGCAACGCTACCTTTGCCATGTTTCAGAAACAACTCTGGCGCATCGGGCTTCCCATACAATCG
ATAGATTGTCGCACCTGATTGCCCGACATTATCGCGAGCCCATTTATACCCATATAAATCAGCATCCATG
TTGGAATTTAATCGCGGCCTAGAGCAAGACGTTTCCCGTTGAATATGGCTCATAACACCCCTTGTATTAC
TGTTTATGTAAGCAGACAGTTTTATTGTTCATGACCAAAATCCCTTAACGTGAGTTTTCGTTCCACTGAG
CGTCAGACCCCGTAGAAAAGATCAAAGGATCTTCTTGAGATCCTTTTTTTCTGCGCGTAATCTGCTGCTT
GCAAACAAAAAAACCACCGCTACCAGCGGTGGTTTGTTTGCCGGATCAAGAGCTACCAACTCTTTTTCCG
AAGGTAACTGGCTTCAGCAGAGCGCAGATACCAAATACTGTCCTTCTAGTGTAGCCGTAGTTAGGCCACC
ACTTCAAGAACTCTGTAGCACCGCCTACATACCTCGCTCTGCTAATCCTGTTACCAGTGGCTGCTGCCAG
TGGCGATAAGTCGTGTCTTACCGGGTTGGACTCAAGACGATAGTTACCGGATAAGGCGCAGCGGTCGGGC
TGAACGGGGGGTTCGTGCACACAGCCCAGCTTGGAGCGAACGACCTACACCGAACTGAGATACCTACAGC
GTGAGCTATGAGAAAGCGCCACGCTTCCCGAAGGGAGAAAGGCGGACAGGTATCCGGTAAGCGGCAGGGT
CGGAACAGGAGAGCGCACGAGGGAGCTTCCAGGGGGAAACGCCTGGTATCTTTATAGTCCTGTCGGGTTT
CGCCACCTCTGACTTGAGCGTCGATTTTTGTGATGCTCGTCAGGGGGGCGGAGCCTATGGAAAAACGCCA
GCAACGCGGCCTTTTTACGGTTCCTGGCCTTTTGCTGGCCTTTTGCTCACATGTTCTTTCCTGCGTTATC
CCCTGATTCTGTGGATAACCGTATTACCGCCTTTGAGTGAGCTGATACCGCTCGCCGCAGCCGAACGACC
GAGCGCAGCGAGTCAGTGAGCGAGGAAGCGGAAGAGCGCCTGATGCGGTATTTTCTCCTTACGCATCTGT
GCGGTATTTCACACCGCAATGGTGCACTCTCAGTACAATCTGCTCTGATGCCGCATAGTTAAGCCAGTAT
ACACTCCGCTATCGCTACGTGACTGGGTCATGGCTGCGCCCCGACACCCGCCAACACCCGCTGACGCGCC
CTGACGGGCTTGTCTGCTCCCGGCATCCGCTTACAGACAAGCTGTGACCGTCTCCGGGAGCTGCATGTGT
CAGAGGTTTTCACCGTCATCACCGAAACGCGCGAGGCAGCTGCGGTAAAGCTCATCAGCGTGGTCGTGAA
GCGATTCACAGATGTCTGCCTGTTCATCCGCGTCCAGCTCGTTGAGTTTCTCCAGAAGCGTTAATGTCTG
GCTTCTGATAAAGCGGGCCATGTTAAGGGCGGTTTTTTCCTGTTTGGTCACTGATGCCTCCGTGTAAGGG
GGATTTCTGTTCATGGGGGTAATGATACCGATGAAACGAGAGAGGATGCTCACGATACGGGTTACTGATG
ATGAACATGCCCGGTTACTGGAACGTTGTGAGGGTAAACAACTGGCGGTATGGATGCGGCGGGACCAGAG
AAAAATCACTCAGGGTCAATGCCAGCGCTTCGTTAATACAGATGTAGGTGTTCCACAGGGTAGCCAGCAG
CATCCTGCGATGCAGATCCGGAACATAATGGTGCAGGGCGCTGACTTCCGCGTTTCCAGACTTTACGAAA
CACGGAAACCGAAGACCATTCATGTTGTTGCTCAGGTCGCAGACGTTTTGCAGCAGCAGTCGCTTCACGT
TCGCTCGCGTATCGGTGATTCATTCTGCTAACCAGTAAGGCAACCCCGCCAGCCTAGCCGGGTCCTCAAC
GACAGGAGCACGATCATGCGCACCCGTGGGGCCGCCATGCCGGCGATAATGGCCTGCTTCTCGCCGAAAC
GTTTGGTGGCGGGACCAGTGACGAAGGCTTGAGCGAGGGCGTGCAAGATTCCGAATACCGCAAGCGACAG
GCCGATCATCGTCGCGCTCCAGCGAAAGCGGTCCTCGCCGAAAATGACCCAGAGCGCTGCCGGCACCTGT
CCTACGAGTTGCATGATAAAGAAGACAGTCATAAGTGCGGCGACGATAGTCATGCCCCGCGCCCACCGGA
AGGAGCTGACTGGGTTGAAGGCTCTCAAGGGCATCGGTCGAGATCCTGGTGCCTAATGAGTGAGCTAACT
TACATTAATTGCGTTGCGCTCACTGCCCGCTTTCCAGTCGGGAAACCTGTCGTGCCAGCTGCATTAATGA
ATCGGCCAACGCGCGGGGAGAGGCGGTTTGCGTATTGGGCGCCAGGGTGGTTTTTCTTTTCACCAGTGAG
ACGGGCAACAGCTGATTGCCCTTCACCGCCTGGCCCTGAGAGAGTTGCAGCAAGCGGTCCACGCTGGTTT
GCCCCAGCAGGCGAAAATCCTGTTTGATGGTGGTTAACGGCGGGATATAACATGAGCTGTCTTCGGTATC
GTCGTATCCCACTACCGAGATATCCGCACCAACGCGCAGCCCGGACTCGGTAATGGCGCGCATTGCGCCC
AGCGCCATCTGATCGTTGGCAACCAGCATCGCAGTGGGAACGATGCCCTCATTCAGCATTTGCATGGTTT
GTTGAAAACCGGACATGGCACTCCAGTCGCCTTCCCGTTCCGCTATCGGCTGAATTTGATTGCGAGTGAG
ATATTTATGCCAGCCAGCCAGACGCAGACGCGCCGAGACAGAACTTAATGGGCCCGCTAACAGCGCGATT
TGCTGGTGACCCAATGCGACCAGATGCTCCACGCCCAGTCGCGTACCGTCTTCATGGGAGAAAATAATAC
TGTTGATGGGTGTCTGGTCAGAGACATCAAGAAATAACGCCGGAACATTAGTGCAGGCAGCTTCCACAGC
AATGGCATCCTGGTCATCCAGCGGATAGTTAATGATCAGCCCACTGACGCGTTGCGCGAGAAGATTGTGC
ACCGCCGCTTTACAGGCTTCGACGCCGCTTCGTTCTACCATCGACACCACCACGCTGGCACCCAGTTGAT
CGGCGCGAGATTTAATCGCCGCGACAATTTGCGACGGCGCGTGCAGGGCCAGACTGGAGGTGGCAACGCC
AATCAGCAACGACTGTTTGCCCGCCAGTTGTTGTGCCACGCGGTTGGGAATGTAATTCAGCTCCGCCATC
GCCGCTTCCACTTTTTCCCGCGTTTTCGCAGAAACGTGGCTGGCCTGGTTCACCACGCGGGAAACGGTCT
GATAAGAGACACCGGCATACTCTGCGACATCGTATAACGTTACTGGTTTCACATTCACCACCCTGAATTG
ACTCTCTTCCGGGCGCTATCATGCCATACCGCGAAAGGTTTTGCGCCATTCGATGGTGTCCGGGATCTCG
ACGCTCTCCCTTATGCGACTCCTGCATTAGGAAGCAGCCCAGTAGTAGGTTGAGGCCGTTGAGCACCGCC
GCCGCAAGGAATGGTGCATGCAAGGAGATGGCGCCCAACAGTCCCCCGGCCACGGGGCCTGCCACCATAC
CCACGCCGAAACAAGCGCTCATGAGCCCGAAGTGGCGAGCCCGATCTTCCCCATCGGTGATGTCGGCGAT
ATAGGCGCCAGCAACCGCACCTGTGGCGCCGGTGATGCCGGCCACGATGCGTCCGGCGTAGAG
Features (pLannotate 1.2.2; 20 found; start..end, strand, type, name):
     26..44      +  promoter       T7 promoter: promoter for bacteriophage T7 RNA polymerase
     45..69      +  protein_bind   lac operator: The lac repressor binds to the lac operator to inhibit transcription in E. coli. This inhibition can be relieved by adding lactose or isopropyl-β-D-thiogalactopyranoside (IPTG). lac repressor encoded by lacI
     84..106     +  RBS            RBS: efficient ribosome binding site from bacteriophage T7 gene 10 (Olins and Rangwala, 1989)
    125..146     +  CDS            capTEV™ (fragment): composite tag for in vivo biotinylation, TEV protease cleavage, and 6xHis tagging
    176..883     +  CDS            mCherry: mCherry is a basic (constitutively fluorescent) red fluorescent protein published in 2004, derived from Discosoma sp.. It is reported to be a very rapidly-maturing monomer with low acid sensitivity.
   1016..1033    +  CDS            9xHis (fragment): 9xHis affinity tag
   1043..1092    +  CDS            SET1 (fragment): solubility-enhancement tag derived from T7 phage gene 10B
   1100..1147    +  terminator     T7 terminator: transcription terminator for bacteriophage T7 RNA polymerase
   1184..1639    +  rep_origin     f1 ori (sequence partly withheld): f1 bacteriophage origin of replication; arrow indicates direction of (+) strand synthesis
   1665..1722    +  promoter       AmpR promoter (fragment): bla
   1731..2546    -  CDS            KanR: aminoglycoside phosphotransferase; aph(3')-Ia; confers resistance to kanamycin in bacteria or G418 (Geneticin®) in eukaryotes
   2668..3256    +  rep_origin     ori: high-copy-number ColE1/pMB1/pBR322/pUC origin of replication
   3442..3581    -  misc_feature   bom: basis of mobility region from pBR322
   3683..3874    -  CDS            rop: Rop protein, which maintains plasmids at low copy number; rop
   3891..4271    +  CDS            YPB1_ECOLX: Protein predicted: Swiss-Prot protein existence level 4. From Escherichia coli.
   4343..4634    -  CDS            TcR (fragment): tetracycline efflux protein; tet; confers resistance to tetracycline
   4649..4670    -  protein_bind   CAP binding site: CAP binding activates transcription in the presence of cAMP. E. coli catabolite activator protein
   4683..5765    -  CDS            lacI: lac repressor; lacI; The lac repressor binds to the lac operator to inhibit transcription in E. coli. This inhibition can be relieved by adding lactose or isopropyl-β-D-thiogalactopyranoside (IPTG).
   5766..5843    -  promoter       lacI promoter: lacI
   5851..4       -  CDS            TcR (fragment) (across the origin): tetracycline efflux protein; tet; confers resistance to tetracycline
