[The description below was written by a language model from this plasmid's Addgene catalogue record and pLannotate feature annotations shown in this document.]
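Description:
pET28a-mCherry-2xEcMTS is a bacterial expression plasmid of about 6.1 kb built on the pET28a backbone, designed to produce a membrane-binding red fluorescent protein in E. coli for purification. It is maintained under kanamycin selection (aminoglycoside phosphotransferase gene). It replicates from a pBR322/ColE1-type origin accompanied by the rop gene and the bom region, which fits the low copy number listed in the record. An f1 phage origin is also present, and the short tetracycline-resistance fragments picked up by the annotation are backbone remnants rather than functional markers.

The expression cassette follows the standard pET layout: a T7 promoter with an adjacent lac operator, the T7 gene 10 ribosome binding site, the open reading frame, and a T7 terminator. A plasmid-borne lacI gene under its own promoter supplies repressor, so transcription depends on a host providing T7 RNA polymerase and is inducible with IPTG. The encoded protein has an N-terminal His tag (annotated only as a short tag fragment upstream of the reporter), followed by mCherry and then, according to the catalogue entry, two tandem copies of the membrane targeting sequence from E. coli MinD at the C-terminus. The automated annotation does not label the MTS repeat, but an unannotated stretch lies between mCherry and the vector's downstream His-tag sequence, where it would be expected. Whether that downstream vector His sequence is translated is not stated.

The two feature tables, from the depositor sequence and the repository's sequencing result, show the same features in opposite orientations and differ by only four nucleotides in length. The associated work concerns the MinDE system as a spatial cue for membrane protein distribution in vitro, where the purified fusion would serve as a fluorescent membrane-associated protein.
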