Addgene plasmid #133624: pET28a-mCherry-2xEcMTS
Purpose: Expression vector for mCherry fused to a tandem repeat of the E. coli MinD membrane targeting sequence (MTS) (C-terminal fusion) and an N-terminal His-tag for purification.
Depositing lab: Petra Schwille. Depositing organization: Max Planck Institute of Biochemistry. Publication: The MinDE system is a generic spatial cue for membrane protein distribution in vitro. Ramm B, Glock P, Mucksch J, Blumhardt P, Garcia-Soriano DA, Heymann M, Schwille P. Nat Commun. 2018 Sep 26;9(1):3942. doi: 10.1038/s41467-018-06310-1. PubMed 30258191.
Backbone
  Vector backbone: pET28a
  Backbone size w/o insert (bp): 5258
  Total vector size (bp): 6130
  Vector type: Bacterial Expression
Growth in bacteria
  Bacterial resistance: Kanamycin, 50 μg/mL
  Growth temperature: 37°C
  Growth strain: DH5alpha
  Copy number: Low Copy
Gene/Insert
  Gene/Insert name: mCherry-2xEcMTS
  Species: E. coli
  Insert size (bp): 869
  Tag / fusion protein: His (N terminal on insert)
Terms and licenses: Academic/Nonprofit Terms; Industry Terms: Not Available to Industry
How to cite: pET28a-mCherry-2xEcMTS was a gift from Petra Schwille (Addgene plasmid # 133624 ; http://n2t.net/addgene:133624 ; RRID:Addgene_133624)
